Addgene plasmid #177014: pLIB-HIS-TEV-scCAK1
Purpose: Generate baculovirus for insect cell expression of scCAK1 with N-terminal Polyhistidine-TEV
Depositing lab: Andrea Musacchio. Depositing organization: Max Planck Institute for Molecular Physiology. Publication: Reconstitution and use of highly active human CDK1:Cyclin-B:CKS1 complexes. Huis In 't Veld PJ, Wohlgemuth S, Koerner C, Muller F, Janning P, Musacchio A. Protein Sci. 2021 Nov 17. doi: 10.1002/pro.4233. PubMed 34791727.
Backbone
  Vector backbone: pLIB-HIS-TEV
  Backbone size w/o insert (bp): 5022
  Total vector size (bp): 6128
  Vector type: Insect Expression
  Selectable markers: Gentamicin
Growth in bacteria
  Bacterial resistance: Ampicillin, 100 μg/mL
  Growth temperature: 37°C
  Growth strain: DH5alpha
  Copy number: Unknown
Gene/Insert
  Gene/Insert name: CAK1 cyclin-dependent protein kinase-activating kinase CAK1 (alt names: CDK-activating kinase; CIV1)
  Species: S. cerevisiae (budding yeast)
  Insert size (bp): 1107
  GenBank ID: NP_116624.1 P43568-1
  Entrez Gene: CAK1 (a.k.a. YFL029C, CIV1)
  Tag / fusion protein: Polyhistidine-TEV (N terminal on backbone)
Terms and licenses: Academic/Nonprofit Terms; Industry Terms: Not Available to Industry
How to cite: pLIB-HIS-TEV-scCAK1 was a gift from Andrea Musacchio (Addgene plasmid # 177014 ; http://n2t.net/addgene:177014 ; RRID:Addgene_177014)
