[The description below was written by a language model from this plasmid's Addgene catalogue record and pLannotate feature annotations shown in this document.]
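Description:
pLIB-HIS-TEV-scCAK1 is a baculovirus transfer plasmid of about 6.1 kb for insect cell expression, built on the pLIB-HIS-TEV backbone. It is propagated in E. coli through a high-copy ColE1/pUC-type origin with ampicillin resistance (AmpR under its own bla promoter), and it also carries an f1 phage origin. The expression cassette, together with a gentamicin acetyltransferase gene driven by a class 1 integron Pc promoter, lies between the Tn7R and Tn7L ends of a mini-Tn7 element. This arrangement allows Tn7-mediated transposition of the cassette into a baculoviral genome maintained as a bacmid in E. coli, with gentamicin selecting for the transposed segment. A single loxP site sits just upstream of the cassette and could support Cre-mediated fusion with other plasmids, although the record does not describe such a use.

The payload is the Saccharomyces cerevisiae CAK1 gene (also called CIV1), encoding the CDK-activating kinase, with an insert of roughly 1.1 kb. It is transcribed from the Autographa californica polyhedrin promoter, a very late and strong baculoviral promoter, and terminated by an SV40 polyadenylation signal. The backbone supplies an N-terminal polyhistidine tag followed by a TEV protease cleavage site, so the kinase can be captured by metal-affinity chromatography and the tag then removed. Short annotated fragments (lacZα, bom, R6K γ ori, SV40 large T antigen, SET1) appear to be backbone remnants or partial matches rather than functional parts. The stated purpose is to generate baculovirus for producing tagged Cak1 in insect cells. The associated publication concerns reconstitution of highly active human CDK1:Cyclin-B:CKS1 complexes, which suggests the recombinant kinase is used to activate CDK1 by phosphorylation.
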