Features (pLannotate 1.2.2; 20 found; start..end, strand, type, name):
     81..97      +  CDS            lacZα (fragment): LacZα fragment of β-galactosidase; lacZ fragment
    102..556     +  rep_origin     f1 ori (sequence partly withheld): f1 bacteriophage origin of replication; arrow indicates direction of (+) strand synthesis
    582..686     +  promoter       AmpR promoter: bla
    687..1547    +  CDS            AmpR: β-lactamase; bla; confers resistance to ampicillin, carbenicillin, and related antibiotics
   1718..2306    +  rep_origin     ori: high-copy-number ColE1/pMB1/pBR322/pUC origin of replication
   2492..2543    -  misc_feature   bom (fragment): basis of mobility region from pBR322
   2611..2835    -  mobile_element Tn7R: mini-Tn7 element (right end of the Tn7 transposon) Tn7
   2902..3435    -  CDS            GmR: gentamycin acetyltransferase; aacC1; confers resistance to gentamycin
   3624..3652    -  promoter       Pc promoter: intI1 (promoter lies within the coding sequence); class 1 integron promoter
   3630..3992    -  CDS            YPR2_ECOLX (fragment): Protein predicted: Swiss-Prot protein existence level 4. From Escherichia coli.
   3992..4019    -  rep_origin     R6K γ ori (fragment): γ replication origin from E. coli plasmid R6K; requires the R6K initiator protein pi for replication
   4048..4081    +  protein_bind   loxP: Cre-mediated recombination occurs in the 8-bp core sequence (GCATACAT). Cre recombinase
   4129..4220    +  promoter       polyhedrin promoter: polh from Autographa californica; promoter for the baculovirus polyhedrin gene
   4273..4292    +  CDS            8xHis (fragment): 8xHis affinity tag
   4314..4334    +  CDS            TEV site: tobacco etch virus (TEV) protease recognition and cleavage site
   4347..5450    +  CDS            CAK1: CAK1_YEAST - Also known as CIV1. Experimental evidence at protein level: Swiss-Prot protein existence level 1. From Saccharomyces cerevisiae (strain ATCC 204508 / S288c) (Baker's yeast).
   5532..5615    +  CDS            large T antigen (fragment): large T antigen from SV40 (simian virus 40)
   5638..5772    +  polyA_signal   SV40 poly(A) signal: SV40 polyadenylation signal
   5801..5850    +  CDS            SET1 (fragment): solubility-enhancement tag derived from T7 phage gene 10B
   5882..6047    -  mobile_element Tn7L: mini-Tn7 element (left end of the Tn7 transposon) Tn7
>Addgene plasmid #177014 | pLIB-HIS-TEV-scCAK1 | addgene full sequence | sequence record 348854 | Addgene NGS Result
TTCTCTGTCACAGAATGAAAATTTTTCTGTCATCTCTTCGTTATTAATGTTTGTAATTGACTGAATATCA
ACGCTTATTTGCAGCCTGAATGGCGAATGGG
[124 nt withheld, positions 102-225]
C
[91 nt withheld, positions 227-317]
A
[49 nt withheld, positions 319-367]
CCTTTGACGTTGGAGTCCACGTTCTT
[37 nt withheld, positions 394-430]
ACCCTATCTCGGTCTATTCTTTTGATTTATAAGGGATTTTGCCGATTTCGGCCTATTGGTTAAAAAATGA
GCTGATTTAACAAAAATTTAACGCGAATTTTAACAAAATATTAACGCTTACAATTTAGGTGGCACTTTTC
GGGGAAATGTGCGCGGAACCCCTATTTGTTTATTTTTCTAAATACATTCAAATATGTATCCGCTCATGAG
ACAATAACCCTGATAAATGCTTCAATAATATTGAAAAAGGAAGAGTATGAGTATTCAACATTTCCGTGTC
GCCCTTATTCCCTTTTTTGCGGCATTTTGCCTTCCTGTTTTTGCTCACCCAGAAACGCTGGTGAAAGTAA
AAGATGCTGAAGATCAGTTGGGTGCACGAGTGGGTTACATCGAACTGGATCTCAACAGCGGTAAGATCCT
TGAGAGTTTTCGCCCCGAAGAACGTTTTCCAATGATGAGCACTTTTAAAGTTCTGCTATGTGGCGCGGTA
TTATCCCGTATTGACGCCGGGCAAGAGCAACTCGGTCGCCGCATACACTATTCTCAGAATGACTTGGTTG
AGTACTCACCAGTCACAGAAAAGCATCTTACGGATGGCATGACAGTAAGAGAATTATGCAGTGCTGCCAT
AACCATGAGTGATAACACTGCGGCCAACTTACTTCTGACAACGATCGGAGGACCGAAGGAGCTAACCGCT
TTTTTGCACAACATGGGGGATCATGTAACTCGCCTTGATCGTTGGGAACCGGAGCTGAATGAAGCCATAC
CAAACGACGAGCGTGACACCACGATGCCTGTAGCAATGGCAACAACGTTGCGCAAACTATTAACTGGCGA
ACTACTTACTCTAGCTTCCCGGCAACAATTAATAGACTGGATGGAGGCGGATAAAGTTGCAGGACCACTT
CTGCGCTCGGCCCTTCCGGCTGGCTGGTTTATTGCTGATAAATCTGGAGCCGGTGAGCGTGGGTCTCGCG
GTATCATTGCAGCACTGGGGCCAGATGGTAAGCCCTCCCGTATCGTAGTTATCTACACGACGGGGAGTCA
GGCAACTATGGATGAACGAAATAGACAGATCGCTGAGATAGGTGCCTCACTGATTAAGCATTGGTAACTG
TCAGACCAAGTTTACTCATATATACTTTAGATTGATTTAAAACTTCATTTTTAATTTAAAAGGATCTAGG
TGAAGATCCTTTTTGATAATCTCATGACCAAAATCCCTTAACGTGAGTTTTCGTTCCACTGAGCGTCAGA
CCCCGTAGAAAAGATCAAAGGATCTTCTTGAGATCCTTTTTTTCTGCGCGTAATCTGCTGCTTGCAAACA
AAAAAACCACCGCTACCAGCGGTGGTTTGTTTGCCGGATCAAGAGCTACCAACTCTTTTTCCGAAGGTAA
CTGGCTTCAGCAGAGCGCAGATACCAAATACTATTCTTCTAGTGTAGCCGTAGTTAGGCCACCACTTCAA
GAACTCTGTAGCACCGCCTACATACCTCGCTCTGCTAATCCTGTTACCAGTGGCTGCTGCCAGTGGCGAT
AAGTCGTGTCTTACCGGGTTGGACTCAAGACGATAGTTACCGGATAAGGCGCAGCGGTCGGGCTGAACGG
GGGGTTCGTGCACACAGCCCAGCTTGGAGCGAACGACCTACACCGAACTGAGATACCTACAGCGTGAGCT
ATGAGAAAGCGCCACGCTTCCCGAAGGGAGAAAGGCGGACAGGTATCCGGTAAGCGGCAGGGTCGGAACA
GGAGAGCGCACGAGGGAGCTTCCAGGGGGAAACGCCTGGTATCTTTATAGTCCTGTCGGGTTTCGCCACC
TCTGACTTGAGCGTCGATTTTTGTGATGCTCGTCAGGGGGGCGGAGCCTATGGAAAAACGCCAGCAACGC
GGCCTTTTTACGGTTCCTGGCCTTTTGCTGGCCTTTTGCTCACATGTTCTTTCCTGCGTTATCCCCTGAT
TCTGTGGATAACCGTATTACCGCCTTTGAGTGAGCTGATACCGCTCGCCGCAGCCGAACGACCGAGCGCA
GCGAGTCAGTGAGCGAGGAAGCGGAAGAGCGCCTGATGCGGTATTTTCTCCTTACGCATCTGTGCGGTAT
TTCACACCGCATAGACCAGCCGCGTAACCTGGCAAAATCGGTTACGGTTGAGTAATAAATGGATGCCCTG
CGTAAGCGGGTGTGGGCGGACAATAAAGTCTTAAACTGAACAAAATAGATCTAAACTATGACAATAAAGT
CTTAAACTAGACAGAATAGTTGTAAACTGAAATCAGTCCAGTTATGCTGTGAAAAAGCATACTGGACTTT
TGTTATGGCTAAAGCAAACTCTTCATTTTCTGAAGTGCAAATTGCCCGTCGTATTAAAGAGGGGCGTGGC
CAAGGGCATGGTAAAGACTATATTCGCGGCGTTGTGACAATTTACCGAACAACTCCGCGGCCGGGAAGCC
GATCTCGGCTTGAACGAATTGTTAGGTGGCGGTACTTGGGTCGATATCAAAGTGCATCACTTCTTCCCGT
ATGCCCAACTTTGTATAGAGAGCCACTGCGGGATCGTCACCGTAATCTGCTTGCACGTAGATCACATAAG
CACCAAGCGCGTTGGCCTCATGCTTGAGGAGATTGATGAGCGCGGTGGCAATGCCCTGCCTCCGGTGCTC
GCCGGAGACTGCGAGATCATAGATATAGATCTCACTACGCGGCTGCTCAAACTTGGGCAGAACGTAAGCC
GCGAGAGCGCCAACAACCGCTTCTTGGTCGAAGGCAGCAAGCGCGATGAATGTCTTACTACGGAGCAAGT
TCCCGAGGTAATCGGAGTCCGGCTGATGTTGGGAGTAGGTGGCTACGTCTCCGAACTCACGACCGAAAAG
ATCAAGAGCAGCCCGCATGGATTTGACTTGGTCAGGGCCGAGCCTACATGTGCGAATGATGCCCATACTT
GAGCCACCTAACTTTGTTTTAGGGCGACTGCCCTGCTGCGTAACATCGTTGCTGCTGCGTAACATCGTTG
CTGCTCCATAACATCAAACATCGACCCACGGCGTAACGCGCTTGCTGCTTGGATGCCCGAGGCATAGACT
GTACAAAAAAACAGTCATAACAAGCCATGAAAACCGCCACTGCGCCGTTACCACCGCTGCGTTCGGTCAA
GGTTCTGGACCAGTTGCGTGAGCGCATACGCTACTTGCATTACAGTTTACGAACCGAACAGGCTTATGTC
AACTGGGTTTGTGCCTTCATCCGTTTCCACGGTGTGCGTCACCCGGCAACCTTGGGCAGCAGCGAAGTCG
AGGCATTTCTGTCCTGGCTGGCGAACGAGCGCAAGGTTTCGGTCTCCACGCATCGTCAGGCATTGGCGGC
CTTGCTGTTCTTCTACGGCAAGGTGCTGTGCACGGATCTGCCCTTGCTTCAGGAGATCGGTAGACCTCGG
CCGTCGCGGCGCTTGCCGGTGGTGCTGACCCCGGATGAAGTGGTTCGCATCCTCGGTTTTCTGGAAGGCG
AGCATCGTTTGTTCGCCCAGGACTCTAGCTATAGTTCTAGTGGTTGGCTACAGCTTTGTTTGTACTATCA
ACAGGTTGAACTGCTGATCAACAGATCCTCTACGCGGCCGCGGTACCATAACTTCGTATAGCATACATTA
TACGAAGTTATCTGGTTTTACTAGTATCGATTCGCGACCTACTCCGGAATATTAATAGATCATGGAGATA
ATTAAAATGATAACCATCTCGCAAATAAATAAGTATTTTACTGTTTTCGTAACAGTTTTGTAATAAAAAA
ACCTATAAATATTCCGGATTATTCATACCGTCCCACCATCGGGCGCGGATCTATGTCGTACTACCATCAC
CATCACCATCACGATTACGATATCCCAACGACCGAAAACCTGTATTTTCAGGGCGCCATGGGATCCATGA
AACTGGATAGTATAGACATTACACACTGTCAGTTGGTCAAATCTACTAGAACTGCTAGGATTTATAGGTC
GGATACATATGCCATTAAATGTCTAGCACTAGATTTCGATATCCCGCCACATAACGCCAAATTCGAAGTA
TCGATATTAAACAAACTGGGCAACAAATGTAAGCACATCTTACCTCTTCTAGAGTCTAAGGCTACCGATA
ATAATGACCTATTGTTGTTGTTTCCCTTTGAAGAGATGAACCTTTATGAGTTCATGCAAATGCACTATAA
AAGAGATAGAAGAAAAAAAAATCCCTATTACGATTTGCTAAATCCCAGTATCCCAATTGTTGCGGACCCC
CCCGTTCAGAAATATACTAATCAATTGGACGTCAATCGGTATTCTTTGTCCTTTTTCCGGCAAATGGTTG
AAGGGATTGCATTCTTACATGAGAACAAGATCATTCACCGCGACATCAAACCGCAAAATATCATGCTAAC
AAACAATACCAGCACCGTATCCCCAAAGTTGTACATAATTGATTTTGGCATCTCTTATGACATGGCAAAT
AACTCACAAACAAGTGCGGAACCCATGGATAGCAAGGTGACGGATATAAGCACAGGAATTTACAAGGCCC
CAGAAGTGCTTTTTGGAGTAAAATGCTATGATGGTGGCGTGGACGTGTGGTCGTTGTTGATAATTATTTC
TCAGTGGTTCCAGAGAGAAACAAGCCGTATGGGGCACGTTCCGGCCATGATTGATGACGGCAGCGACGAC
ATGAACTCAGATGGAAGCGATTTCAGACTGATTTGCTCAATATTCGAAAAGTTGGGCATACCGTCCATTC
AGAAATGGGAAGAGGTTGCGCAACACGGCTCGGTTGATGCATTTGTTGGTATGTTTGGTGCAGATGGCGA
TGGCAAGTATGTACTGGACCAGGAGAAAGATGTACAGATTAGCATTGTTGAGAGGAATATGCCTCGACTG
GACGAGATTGCGGATGTCAAAGTCAAGCAGAAGTTCATTAATTGTATCCTGGGGATGGTTTCATTTTCAC
CAAACGAAAGATGGAGCTGTCAAAGAATCTTGCAAGAATTAGAAAAGCCATAAGTCGACGAGCTCACTAG
TCGCGGCCGCTTTCGAATCTAGAGCCTGCAGTCTCGACAAGCTTGTCGAGAAGTACTAGAGGATCATAAT
CAGCCATACCACATTTGTAGAGGTTTTACTTGCTTTAAAAAACCTCCCACACCTCCCCCTGAACCTGAAA
CATAAAATGAATGCAATTGTTGTTGTTAACTTGTTTATTGCAGCTTATAATGGTTACAAATAAAGCAATA
GCATCACAAATTTCACAAATAAAGCATTTTTTTCACTGCATTCTAGTTGTGGTTTGTCCAAACTCATCAA
TGTATCTTATCATGTCTGGATCTGATCACTGCTTGAGCCTAGAAGATCCGGCTGCTAACAAAGCCCGAAA
GGAAGCTGAGTTGGCTGCTGCCACCGCTGAGCAATAACTATCATAACCCCTAGGAGATCCGAACCAGATA
AGTGAAATCTAGTTCCAAACTATTTTGTCATTTTTAATTTTCGTATTAGCTTACGACGCTACACCCAGTT
CCCATCTATTTTGTCACTCTTCCCTAAATAATCCTTAAAAACTCCATTTCCACCCCTCCCAGTTCCCAAC
TATTTTGTCCGCCCACAGCGGGGCATTTTTCTTCCTGTTATGTTTTTAATCAAACATCCTGCCAACTCCA
TGTGACAAACCGTCATCTTCGGCTACTTT
